Addgene plasmid #171921: pETDuet S2
Purpose: Express RNA-based (p)ppGpp sensor and a NirFP
Depositing lab: Mingxu You. Depositing organization: University of Massachusetts, Amherst. Publication: Live-Cell Imaging of Guanosine Tetra- and Pentaphosphate (p)ppGpp with RNA-based Fluorescent Sensors*. Sun Z, Wu R, Zhao B, Zeinert R, Chien P, You M. Angew Chem Int Ed Engl. 2021 Nov 2;60(45):24070-24074. doi: 10.1002/anie.202111170. Epub 2021 Oct 5. PubMed 34487413.
Backbone
  Vector backbone: pETDuet-1
  Backbone manufacturer: EMD Biosciences
  Backbone size w/o insert (bp): 5267
  Total vector size (bp): 6108
  Vector type: Bacterial Expression
Growth in bacteria
  Bacterial resistance: Ampicillin, 100 μg/mL
  Growth temperature: 37°C
  Growth strain: DH5alpha
  Copy number: High Copy
Gene/Insert 1
  Gene/Insert name: RNA-based (p)ppGpp sensor
  Species: Synthetic
  Insert size (bp): 136
  Promoter: T7
  Cloning method: Restriction Enzyme; 5′ cloning site SgrAI (not destroyed); 3′ cloning site SacII (not destroyed)
  Sequencing primers: 5′ T7; 3′ T7term
Gene/Insert 2
  Gene/Insert name: NirFP (alt name: eqFP670)
  Species: Synthetic
  Insert size (bp): 705
  Promoter: T7
  Cloning method: Restriction Enzyme; 5′ cloning site NdeI (not destroyed); 3′ cloning site XhoI (not destroyed)
  Sequencing primers: 5′ T7; 3′ T7term
Resource information
  A portion of this plasmid was derived from a plasmid made by: The pETDuet vector with eqFP670 cloned was received from Samie R. Jaffrey lab at Weill Medical College, Cornell University.
Terms and licenses: Academic/Nonprofit Terms; Industry Terms: Not Available to Industry
Depositor comments: Addgene QC identified a C66Y change in the lacI coding sequence that may impact the leakiness of expression of the (p)ppGpp sensor and NirFP insert.
How to cite: pETDuet S2 was a gift from Mingxu You (Addgene plasmid # 171921 ; http://n2t.net/addgene:171921 ; RRID:Addgene_171921)
