[The description below was written by a language model from this plasmid's Addgene catalogue record and pLannotate feature annotations shown in this document.]
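Description:
pETDuet S2 is a bacterial expression plasmid built on the pETDuet-1 backbone, a two-cassette T7 vector designed for co-expression of two products in E. coli strains that supply T7 RNA polymerase. It is about 6.1 kb, carries the β-lactamase gene (AmpR) for ampicillin selection, and replicates from a ColE1/pBR322-type origin. The feature table also shows the bom region and rop gene typical of pBR322-derived backbones, although the catalogue lists the plasmid as high copy. An f1 origin and short remnants of the tetracycline resistance gene are also annotated. A lacI gene with its own promoter supplies lac repressor.

The first cassette places a 136 bp synthetic RNA-based (p)ppGpp sensor, cloned between SgrAI and SacII, downstream of a T7 promoter and upstream of T7 terminator elements. The sensor itself is not annotated in the feature table, but the gap between the first T7 promoter and the first terminator matches its expected position. No lac operator is annotated next to this first promoter. The second cassette uses a T7 promoter followed by a lac operator to drive NirFP (eqFP670), a near-infrared fluorescent protein with a mammalian codon-optimised coding sequence, inserted between NdeI and XhoI and ending at a further T7 terminator. Fragments of the vector's S-tag lie downstream of the NirFP coding sequence, and the record does not say whether they are translated.

The stated purpose is to co-express the RNA sensor and NirFP, and the associated work concerns live-cell imaging of the alarmones guanosine tetra- and pentaphosphate. The record does not state the specific role of NirFP. Repository sequencing found a C66Y substitution in lacI that may affect leakiness of expression.
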