Features (pLannotate 1.2.2; 21 found; start..end, strand, type, name):
   1004..1081    -  promoter       lacI promoter: lacI
   1089..1335    -  CDS            TcR (fragment): tetracycline efflux protein; tet; confers resistance to tetracycline
   1350..1368    +  promoter       T7 promoter: promoter for bacteriophage T7 RNA polymerase
   1505..1550    +  terminator     T7 terminator: transcription terminator for bacteriophage T7 RNA polymerase
   1589..1635    +  terminator     T7 terminator: transcription terminator for bacteriophage T7 RNA polymerase
   1660..1678    +  promoter       T7 promoter: promoter for bacteriophage T7 RNA polymerase
   1679..1703    +  protein_bind   lac operator: The lac repressor binds to the lac operator to inhibit transcription in E. coli. This inhibition can be relieved by adding lactose or isopropyl-β-D-thiogalactopyranoside (IPTG). lac repressor encoded by lacI
   1746..2450    +  CDS            NirFP: near-infrared fluorescent protein eqFP670 mammalian codon-optimized
   2463..2504    +  CDS            S-Tag (fragment): affinity and epitope tag derived from pancreatic ribonuclease A
   2534..2551    +  CDS            SET1 (fragment): solubility-enhancement tag derived from T7 phage gene 10B
   2559..2606    +  terminator     T7 terminator: transcription terminator for bacteriophage T7 RNA polymerase
   2643..3098    +  rep_origin     f1 ori (sequence partly withheld): f1 bacteriophage origin of replication; arrow indicates direction of (+) strand synthesis
   3213..4073    -  CDS            AmpR: β-lactamase; bla; confers resistance to ampicillin, carbenicillin, and related antibiotics
   4074..4166    -  promoter       AmpR promoter: bla
   4247..4835    +  rep_origin     ori: high-copy-number ColE1/pMB1/pBR322/pUC origin of replication
   5021..5160    -  misc_feature   bom: basis of mobility region from pBR322
   5262..5453    -  CDS            rop: Rop protein, which maintains plasmids at low copy number; rop
   5470..5850    +  CDS            YPB1_ECOLX: Protein predicted: Swiss-Prot protein existence level 4. From Escherichia coli.
   5912..5976    -  CDS            TcR (fragment): tetracycline efflux protein; tet; confers resistance to tetracycline
   5991..6012    -  protein_bind   CAP binding site: CAP binding activates transcription in the presence of cAMP. E. coli catabolite activator protein
   6025..1003    -  CDS            lacI (across the origin): lac repressor; lacI; The lac repressor binds to the lac operator to inhibit transcription in E. coli. This inhibition can be relieved by adding lactose or isopropyl-β-D-thiogalactopyranoside (IPTG).
>Addgene plasmid #171921 | pETDuet S2 | addgene full sequence | sequence record 343182 | Addgene NGS Result
GCGTATTGGGCGCCAGGGTGGTTTTTCTTTTCACCAGTGAGACGGGCAACAGCTGATTGCCCTTCACCGC
CTGGCCCTGAGAGAGTTGCAGCAAGCGGTCCACGCTGGTTTGCCCCAGCAGGCGAAAATCCTGTTTGATG
GTGGTTAACGGCGGGATATAACATGAGCTGTCTTCGGTATCGTCGTATCCCACTACCGAGATGTCCGCAC
CAACGCGCAGCCCGGACTCGGTAATGGCGCGCATTGCGCCCAGCGCCATCTGATCGTTGGCAACCAGCAT
CGCAGTGGGAACGATGCCCTCATTCAGCATTTGCATGGTTTGTTGAAAACCGGACATGGCACTCCAGTCG
CCTTCCCGTTCCGCTATCGGCTGAATTTGATTGCGAGTGAGATATTTATGCCAGCCAGCCAGACGCAGAC
GCGCCGAGACAGAACTTAATGGGCCCGCTAACAGCGCGATTTGCTGGTGACCCAATGCGACCAGATGCTC
CACGCCCAGTCGCGTACCGTCTTCATGGGAGAAAATAATACTGTTGATGGGTGTCTGGTCAGAGACATCA
AGAAATAACGCCGGAACATTAGTGCAGGCAGCTTCCACAGCAATGGCATCCTGGTCATCCAGCGGATAGT
TAATGATCAGCCCACTGACGCGTTGCGCGAGAAGATTGTGCACCGCCGCTTTATAGGCTTCGACGCCGCT
TCGTTCTACCATCGACACCACCACGCTGGCACCCAGTTGATCGGCGCGAGATTTAATCGCCGCGACAATT
TGCGACGGCGCGTGCAGGGCCAGACTGGAGGTGGCAACGCCAATCAGCAACGACTGTTTGCCCGCCAGTT
GTTGTGCCACGCGGTTGGGAATGTAATTCAGCTCCGCCATCGCCGCTTCCACTTTTTCCCGCGTTTTCGC
AGAAACGTGGCTGGCCTGGTTCACCACGCGGGAAACGGTCTGATAAGAGACACCGGCATACTCTGCGACA
TCGTATAACGTTACTGGTTTCACATTCACCACCCTGAATTGACTCTCTTCCGGGCGCTATCATGCCATAC
CGCGAAAGGTTTTGCGCCATTCGATGGTGTCCGGGATCTCGACGCTCTCCCTTATGCGACTCCTGCATTA
GGAAGCAGCCCAGTAGTAGGTTGAGGCCGTTGAGCACCGCCGCCGCAAGGAATGGTGCATGCAAGGAGAT
GGCGCCCAACAGTCCCCCGGCCACGGGGCCTGCCACCATACCCACGCCGAAACAAGCGCTCATGAGCCCG
AAGTGGCGAGCCCGATCTTCCCCATCGGTGATGTCGGCGATATAGGCGCCAGCAACCGCACCTGTGGCGC
CGGTGCGATCCCGCGAAATTAATACGACTCACTATAGGGGAAGTGTACCTTAGGGTTCCGGCCATAAGGC
GTCAGCGACCGAGCGGTACAATGCTGTCGAGTAGAGTGTGGGCTCGCAAGAGACGGTCGGGTCCAGCAAC
ACCGTGAGCATAAAAGGCTCCAGCGGCAAGTTCCCTAGCATAACCCCTTGGGGCCTCTAAACGGGTCTTG
AGGGGTTTTTGCCGCGGGTCCAGGGTTCAAGTCCCTGTTCGGGCGCCATAGCATAACCCCTTGGGGCCTC
TAAACGGGTCTTGAGGGGTTTTTTGCGTACACAGCCGCATAATCGAAATTAATACGACTCACTATAGGGG
AATTGTGAGCGGATAACAATTCCCCATCTTAGTATATTAGTTAAGTATAAGAAGGAGATATACATATGGG
AGAGGATAGCGAGCTGATCTCCGAGAACATGCACACGAAACTGTACATGGAGGGCACCGTGAACGGCCAC
CACTTCAAGTGCACATCCGAGGGCGAAGGCAAGCCCTACGAGGGCACCCAGACCTGTAAGATCAAGGTGG
TCGAGGGCGGCCCTCTCCCCTTCGCCTTCGACATCCTGGCTACCAGCTTCATGTACGGCAGCAAAACCTT
TATCAACCACACCCAGGGCATCCCCGACTTCTTTAAGCAGTCCTTCCCTGAGGGCTTCACATGGGAGAGG
ATCACCACATACGAAGACGGGGGCGTGCTGACCGCTACCCAGGACACCAGCCTCCAGAACGGCTGCCTCA
TCTACAACGTCAAGATCAACGGGGTGAACTTCCCATCCAACGGCCCTGTGATGCAGAAGAAAACACTCGG
CTGGGAGGCCAACACCGAGATGCTGTACCCCGCTGACAGCGGTCTGAGAGGCCATAATCAGATGGCCCTG
AAGCTCGTGGGCGGGGGCTACCTGCACTGCTCCCTCAAGACCACATACAGATCCAAGAAACCCGCTAAGA
ACCTCAAGATGCCCGGCTTCTACTTCGTGGACCGTAAACTGGAAAGAATCAAGGAGGCCGACAAAGAGAC
CTACGTCGAGCAGCACGAGATGGCTGTGGCCAGGTACTGCGACCTGCCTAGCAAACTGGGGCACAGCTGA
CTCGAGTCTGGTAAAGAAACCGCTGCTGCGAAATTTGAACGCCAGCACATGGACTCGTCTACTAGCGCAG
CTTAATTAACCTAGGCTGCTGCCACCGCTGAGCAATAACTAGCATAACCCCTTGGGGCCTCTAAACGGGT
CTTGAGGGGTTTTTTGCTGAAAGGAGGAACTATATCCGGATTGGCGAATGGG
[124 nt withheld, positions 2643-2766]
C
[91 nt withheld, positions 2768-2858]
A
[49 nt withheld, positions 2860-2908]
CCTTTGACGTTGGAGTCCACGTTCTTT
[37 nt withheld, positions 2936-2972]
ACCCTATCTCGGTCTATTCTTTTGATTTATAAGGGATTTTGCCGATTTCGGCCTATTGGTTAAAAAATGA
GCTGATTTAACAAAAATTTAACGCGAATTTTAACAAAATATTAACGTTTACAATTTCTGGCGGCACGATG
GCATGAGATTATCAAAAAGGATCTTCACCTAGATCCTTTTAAATTAAAAATGAAGTTTTAAATCAATCTA
AAGTATATATGAGTAAACTTGGTCTGACAGTTACCAATGCTTAATCAGTGAGGCACCTATCTCAGCGATC
TGTCTATTTCGTTCATCCATAGTTGCCTGACTCCCCGTCGTGTAGATAACTACGATACGGGAGGGCTTAC
CATCTGGCCCCAGTGCTGCAATGATACCGCGAGACCCACGCTCACCGGCTCCAGATTTATCAGCAATAAA
CCAGCCAGCCGGAAGGGCCGAGCGCAGAAGTGGTCCTGCAACTTTATCCGCCTCCATCCAGTCTATTAAT
TGTTGCCGGGAAGCTAGAGTAAGTAGTTCGCCAGTTAATAGTTTGCGCAACGTTGTTGCCATTGCTACAG
GCATCGTGGTGTCACGCTCGTCGTTTGGTATGGCTTCATTCAGCTCCGGTTCCCAACGATCAAGGCGAGT
TACATGATCCCCCATGTTGTGCAAAAAAGCGGTTAGCTCCTTCGGTCCTCCGATCGTTGTCAGAAGTAAG
TTGGCCGCAGTGTTATCACTCATGGTTATGGCAGCACTGCATAATTCTCTTACTGTCATGCCATCCGTAA
GATGCTTTTCTGTGACTGGTGAGTACTCAACCAAGTCATTCTGAGAATAGTGTATGCGGCGACCGAGTTG
CTCTTGCCCGGCGTCAATACGGGATAATACCGCGCCACATAGCAGAACTTTAAAAGTGCTCATCATTGGA
AAACGTTCTTCGGGGCGAAAACTCTCAAGGATCTTACCGCTGTTGAGATCCAGTTCGATGTAACCCACTC
GTGCACCCAACTGATCTTCAGCATCTTTTACTTTCACCAGCGTTTCTGGGTGAGCAAAAACAGGAAGGCA
AAATGCCGCAAAAAAGGGAATAAGGGCGACACGGAAATGTTGAATACTCATACTCTTCCTTTTTCAATCA
TGATTGAAGCATTTATCAGGGTTATTGTCTCATGAGCGGATACATATTTGAATGTATTTAGAAAAATAAA
CAAATAGGTCATGACCAAAATCCCTTAACGTGAGTTTTCGTTCCACTGAGCGTCAGACCCCGTAGAAAAG
ATCAAAGGATCTTCTTGAGATCCTTTTTTTCTGCGCGTAATCTGCTGCTTGCAAACAAAAAAACCACCGC
TACCAGCGGTGGTTTGTTTGCCGGATCAAGAGCTACCAACTCTTTTTCCGAAGGTAACTGGCTTCAGCAG
AGCGCAGATACCAAATACTGTCCTTCTAGTGTAGCCGTAGTTAGGCCACCACTTCAAGAACTCTGTAGCA
CCGCCTACATACCTCGCTCTGCTAATCCTGTTACCAGTGGCTGCTGCCAGTGGCGATAAGTCGTGTCTTA
CCGGGTTGGACTCAAGACGATAGTTACCGGATAAGGCGCAGCGGTCGGGCTGAACGGGGGGTTCGTGCAC
ACAGCCCAGCTTGGAGCGAACGACCTACACCGAACTGAGATACCTACAGCGTGAGCTATGAGAAAGCGCC
ACGCTTCCCGAAGGGAGAAAGGCGGACAGGTATCCGGTAAGCGGCAGGGTCGGAACAGGAGAGCGCACGA
GGGAGCTTCCAGGGGGAAACGCCTGGTATCTTTATAGTCCTGTCGGGTTTCGCCACCTCTGACTTGAGCG
TCGATTTTTGTGATGCTCGTCAGGGGGGCGGAGCCTATGGAAAAACGCCAGCAACGCGGCCTTTTTACGG
TTCCTGGCCTTTTGCTGGCCTTTTGCTCACATGTTCTTTCCTGCGTTATCCCCTGATTCTGTGGATAACC
GTATTACCGCCTTTGAGTGAGCTGATACCGCTCGCCGCAGCCGAACGACCGAGCGCAGCGAGTCAGTGAG
CGAGGAAGCGGAAGAGCGCCTGATGCGGTATTTTCTCCTTACGCATCTGTGCGGTATTTCACACCGCAAT
GGTGCACTCTCAGTACAATCTGCTCTGATGCCGCATAGTTAAGCCAGTATACACTCCGCTATCGCTACGT
GACTGGGTCATGGCTGCGCCCCGACACCCGCCAACACCCGCTGACGCGCCCTGACGGGCTTGTCTGCTCC
CGGCATCCGCTTACAGACAAGCTGTGACCGTCTCCGGGAGCTGCATGTGTCAGAGGTTTTCACCGTCATC
ACCGAAACGCGCGAGGCAGCTGCGGTAAAGCTCATCAGCGTGGTCGTGAAGCGATTCACAGATGTCTGCC
TGTTCATCCGCGTCCAGCTCGTTGAGTTTCTCCAGAAGCGTTAATGTCTGGCTTCTGATAAAGCGGGCCA
TGTTAAGGGCGGTTTTTTCCTGTTTGGTCACTGATGCCTCCGTGTAAGGGGGATTTCTGTTCATGGGGGT
AATGATACCGATGAAACGAGAGAGGATGCTCACGATACGGGTTACTGATGATGAACATGCCCGGTTACTG
GAACGTTGTGAGGGTAAACAACTGGCGGTATGGATGCGGCGGGACCAGAGAAAAATCACTCAGGGTCAAT
GCCAGCGCTTCGTTAATACAGATGTAGGTGTTCCACAGGGTAGCCAGCAGCATCCTGCGATGCAGATCCG
GAACATAATGGTGCAGGGCGCTGACTTCCGCGTTTCCAGACTTTACGAAACACGGAAACCGAAGACCATT
CATGTTGTTGCTCAGGTCGCAGACGTTTTGCAGCAGCAGTCGCTTCACGTTCGCTCGCGTATCGGTGATT
CATTCTGCTAACCAGTAAGGCAACCCCGCCAGCCTAGCCGGGTCCTCAACGACAGGAGCACGATCATGCT
AGTCATGCCCCGCGCCCACCGGAAGGAGCTGACTGGGTTGAAGGCTCTCAAGGGCATCGGTCGAGATCCC
GGTGCCTAATGAGTGAGCTAACTTACATTAATTGCGTTGCGCTCACTGCCCGCTTTCCAGTCGGGAAACC
TGTCGTGCCAGCTGCATTAATGAATCGGCCAACGCGCGGGGAGAGGCGGTTT
